Addgene plasmid #210679: pGL0_157 [catP]
Purpose: Level 0 part
Depositing lab: Charlie Gilbert & Nili Ostrov & Cultivarium Tools. Depositing organization: Cultivarium, Convergent Research.
Backbone
  Vector backbone: pUCIDT (Amp) Golden Gate
  Vector type: Synthetic Biology
Growth in bacteria
  Bacterial resistance: Ampicillin, 100 μg/mL
  Growth temperature: 37°C
  Growth strain: DH5alpha
  Copy number: High Copy
Gene/Insert
  Gene/Insert name: catP
  Species: Clostridium perfringens
  Cloning method: Unknown
Resource information
  A portion of this plasmid was derived from a plasmid made by: https://pubmed.ncbi.nlm.nih.gov/19445976/
Terms and licenses: Academic/Nonprofit Terms; Industry Terms: Not Available to Industry
How to cite: pGL0_157 [catP] was a gift from Charlie Gilbert & Nili Ostrov & Cultivarium Tools (Addgene plasmid # 210679 ; http://n2t.net/addgene:210679 ; RRID:Addgene_210679)
