[The description below was written by a language model from this plasmid's Addgene catalogue record and pLannotate feature annotations shown in this document.]
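Description:
pGL0_157 [catP] is a Level 0 part plasmid for hierarchical, Golden Gate-style synthetic biology assembly, built on the pUCIDT (Amp) Golden Gate backbone. It is a small (about 3.6 kb) E. coli cloning vector propagated at high copy from a ColE1/pUC-type origin and selected with ampicillin through a β-lactamase (AmpR) gene driven by its own bla promoter. The annotated backbone also carries typical pUC-lineage remnants: fragments of the bom mobility region, rop and lacI, along with a lac promoter, lac operator, CAP binding site and a partial lacZα fragment. These flank the insert position, with the lac regulatory elements and lacZα fragment on the opposite strand from the insert, and appear to be vestiges of the cloning region rather than functional parts of the payload.

The stored part is catP, the chloramphenicol acetyltransferase gene from Clostridium perfringens, annotated as a roughly 620 bp coding sequence. The enzyme confers resistance to chloramphenicol, and catP is widely used as a selectable marker in Clostridia and other Gram-positive bacteria. The feature table does not annotate a dedicated promoter, ribosome binding site or terminator for catP, although there is unannotated sequence on either side of the coding region, so the record does not establish whether the part is a bare coding sequence or a complete expression cassette. The type IIS restriction sites and overhangs used for assembly are likewise not stated, and the cloning method is listed as unknown. As a Level 0 module, it is intended to be combined with other standardized parts to build higher-level plasmids carrying an antibiotic resistance marker. A portion of the plasmid is recorded as derived from a previously published plasmid.
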