Features (pLannotate 1.2.2; 11 found; start..end, strand, type, name):
    137..236     +  misc_feature   bom (fragment): basis of mobility region from pBR322
    242..396     -  CDS            lacZα (fragment): LacZα fragment of β-galactosidase; lacZ fragment
    564..1184    +  CDS            catP: CAT2_CLOPF - Protein inferred from homology: Swiss-Prot protein existence level 3. This enzyme is an effector of chloramphenicol resistance in bacteria. From Clostridium perfringens.
   1346..1362    -  protein_bind   lac operator: The lac repressor binds to the lac operator to inhibit transcription in E. coli. This inhibition can be relieved by adding lactose or isopropyl-β-D-thiogalactopyranoside (IPTG). lac repressor encoded by lacI
   1370..1400    -  promoter       lac promoter: promoter for the E. coli lac operon
   1415..1436    -  protein_bind   CAP binding site: CAP binding activates transcription in the presence of cAMP. E. coli catabolite activator protein
   1449..1541    -  CDS            lacI (fragment): lac repressor; lacI; The lac repressor binds to the lac operator to inhibit transcription in E. coli. This inhibition can be relieved by adding lactose or isopropyl-β-D-thiogalactopyranoside (IPTG).
   1724..2312    -  rep_origin     ori: high-copy-number ColE1/pMB1/pBR322/pUC origin of replication
   2483..3343    -  CDS            AmpR: β-lactamase; bla; confers resistance to ampicillin, carbenicillin, and related antibiotics
   3344..3448    -  promoter       AmpR promoter: bla
   3575..35      +  CDS            rop (fragment) (across the origin): Rop protein, which maintains plasmids at low copy number; rop
>Addgene plasmid #210679 | pGL0_157 [catP] | addgene full sequence | sequence record 417304 | Addgene NGS Result
TCGCGCGTTTCGGTGATGACGGTGAAAACCTCTGACACATGCAGCTCCCCTAGACGGTCACAGCTTGTCT
GTAAGCGGATGCCGGGAGCAGACAAGCCCGTCAGGGCGCGTCAGCGGGTGTTGGCGGGTGTCGGGGCTGG
CTTAACTATGCGGCATCAGAGCAGATTGTACTGAGAGTGCACCAAATGCGGTGTGAAATACCGCACAGAT
GCGTAAGGAGAAAATACCGCATCAGGCGCCATTCGCCATTCAGGCTGCGCAACTGTTGGGAAGGGCGATC
GGTGCGGGCCTCATCGCTATTACGCCAGCTGGCGAAAGGGGGATGTGCTGCAAGGCGATTAAGTTGGGTA
ACGCCAGGGTTTTCCCAGTCACGACGTTGTAAAACGACGGCCAGTGCAACGCGATGACGATGGATAGCGA
TTCATCGATGAGCTGACCCGATCGCCGCCGCCGGAGGGTTGCGTTTGAGACAGGCGACAGATTAGCGTGC
GAACAGCACGCTATTGTTGTATCATTACTCGCATCCATTCTCAGGCTGTCTCGTCTCGTCTCCGAGGTCT
CAAATGGTATTTGAAAAAATTGATAAAAATAGTTGGAACAGAAAAGAGTATTTTGACCACTACTTTGCAA
GTGTACCTTGTACCTACAGCATGACCGTTAAAGTGGATATCACACAAATAAAGGAAAAGGGAATGAAACT
ATATCCTGCAATGCTTTATTATATTGCAATGATTGTAAACCGCCATTCAGAGTTTAGGACGGCAATCAAT
CAAGATGGTGAATTGGGGATATATGATGAGATGATACCAAGCTATACAATATTTCACAATGATACTGAAA
CATTTTCCAGCCTTTGGACTGAGTGTAAGTCTGACTTTAAATCATTTTTAGCAGATTATGAAAGTGATAC
GCAACGGTATGGAAACAATCATAGAATGGAAGGAAAGCCAAATGCTCCGGAAAACATTTTTAATGTATCT
ATGATACCGTGGTCAACCTTCGATGGCTTTAATCTGAATTTGCAGAAAGGATATGATTATTTGATTCCTA
TTTTTACTATGGGGAAATATTATAAAGAAGATAACAAAATTATACTTCCTTTGGCAATTCAAGTTCATCA
CGCAGTATGTGACGGATTTCACATTTGCCGTTTTGTAAACGAATTGCAGGAATTGATAAATAGTTAAGCT
TTGAGACCACCCCAGGATACATAGATTACCACAACTCCGAGCCCTTCCACCTAGCGTGCTAACCACGCAC
GCTATTGTTGTATATCAGTTCTGGACCAGCGAGCTGTGCTGCGACTCGTGGCGTAATCATGGTCATAGCT
GTTTCCTGTGTGAAATTGTTATCCGCTCACAATTCCACACAACATACGAGCCGGAAGCATAAAGTGTAAA
GCCTGGGGTGCCTAATGAGTGAGCTAACTCACATTAATTGCGTTGCGCTCACTGCCCGCTTTCCAGTCGG
GAAACCTGTCGTGCCAGCTGCATTAATGAATCGGCCAACGCGCGGGGAGAGGCGGTTTGCGTATTGGGCG
CTCTTCCGCTTCCTCGCTCACTGACTCGCTGCGCTCGGTCGTTCGGCTGCGGCGAGCGGTATCAGCTCAC
TCAAAGGCGGTAATACGGTTATCCACAGAATCAGGGGATAACGCAGGAAAGAACATGTGAGCAAAAGGCC
AGCAAAAGGCCAGGAACCGTAAAAAGGCCGCGTTGCTGGCGTTTTTCCATAGGCTCCGCCCCCCTGACGA
GCATCACAAAAATCGACGCTCAAGTCAGAGGTGGCGAAACCCGACAGGACTATAAAGATACCAGGCGTTT
CCCCCTGGAAGCTCCCTCGTGCGCTCTCCTGTTCCGACCCTGTCGCTTACCGGATACCTGTCCGCCTTTC
TCCCTTCGGGAAGCGTGGCGCTTTCTCATAGCTCACGCTGTAGGTATCTCAGTTCGGTGTAGGTCGTTCG
CTCCAAGCTGGGCTGTGTGCACGAACCCCCCGTTCAGCCCGACCGCTGCGCCTTATCCGGTAACTATCGT
CTTGAGTCCAACCCGGTAAGACACGACTTATCGCCACTGGCAGCAGCCACTGGTAACAGGATTAGCAGAG
CGAGGTATGTAGGCGGTGCTACAGAGTTCTTGAAGTGGTGGCCTAACTACGGCTACACTAGAAGAACAGT
ATTTGGTATCTGCGCTCTGCTGAAGCCAGTTACCTTCGGAAAAAGAGTTGGTAGCTCTTGATCCGGCAAA
CAAACCACCGCTGGTAGCGGTGGTTTTTTTGTTTGCAAGCAGCAGATTACGCGCAGAAAAAAAGGATCTC
AAGAAGATCCTTTGATCTTTTCTACGGGGTCTGACGCTCAGTGGAACGAAAACTCACGTTAAGGGATTTT
GGTCATGAGATTATCAAAAAGGATCTTCACCTAGATCCTTTTAAATTAAAAATGAAGTTTTAAATCAATC
TAAAGTATATATGAGTAAACTTGGTCTGACAGTTACCAATGCTTAATCAGTGAGGCACCTATCTCAGCGA
TCTGTCTATTTCGTTCATCCATAGTTGCCTGACTCCCCGTCGTGTAGATAACTACGATACGGGAGGGCTT
ACCATCTGGCCCCAGTGCTGCAATGATACCGCGAGATCCACGCTCACCGGCTCCAGATTTATCAGCAATA
AACCAGCCAGCCGGAAGGGCCGAGCGCAGAAGTGGTCCTGCAACTTTATCCGCCTCCATCCAGTCTATTA
ATTGTTGCCGGGAAGCTAGAGTAAGTAGTTCGCCAGTTAATAGTTTGCGCAACGTTGTTGCCATTGCTAC
AGGCATCGTGGTGTCACGCTCGTCGTTTGGTATGGCTTCATTCAGCTCCGGTTCCCAACGATCAAGGCGA
GTTACATGATCCCCCATGTTGTGCAAAAAAGCGGTTAGCTCCTTCGGTCCTCCGATCGTTGTCAGAAGTA
AGTTGGCCGCAGTGTTATCACTCATGGTTATGGCAGCACTGCATAATTCTCTTACTGTCATGCCATCCGT
AAGATGCTTTTCTGTGACTGGTGAGTACTCAACCAAGTCATTCTGAGAATAGTGTATGCGGCGACCGAGT
TGCTCTTGCCCGGCGTCAATACGGGATAATACCGCGCCACATAGCAGAACTTTAAAAGTGCTCATCATTG
GAAAACGTTCTTCGGGGCGAAAACTCTCAAGGATCTTACCGCTGTTGAGATCCAGTTCGATGTAACCCAC
TCGTGCACCCAACTGATCTTCAGCATCTTTTACTTTCACCAGCGTTTCTGGGTGAGCAAAAACAGGAAGG
CAAAATGCCGCAAAAAAGGGAATAAGGGCGACACGGAAATGTTGAATACTCATACTCTACCTTTTTCAAT
ATTATTGAAGCATTTATCAGGGTTATTGTCTCATGAGCGGATACATATTTGAATGTATTTAGAAAAATAA
ACAAATAGGGGTTCCGCGCACATTTCCCCGAAAAGTGCCACCTGACGTCTAAGAAACCATTATTATCATG
ACATTAACCTATAAAAATAGGCGTATCACGAGGCCCTTTCATCTCGCGCGTTTCGGTGCACGAGGCCCTT
TCATC
